LOCUS       Exported 7463 bp ds-DNA circular SYN 13-MAY-2021
DEFINITION  High copy number plasmid containing Ple253 (PITX3 MiniPromoter)
            insert..
ACCESSION   .
VERSION     .
KEYWORDS    pEMS1920
SOURCE      synthetic DNA construct
  ORGANISM  synthetic DNA construct
REFERENCE   1 (bases 1 to 7463)
  AUTHORS   Korecki AJ, Hickmott JW, Lam SL, Dreolini L, Mathelier A, Baker O,
            Kuehne C, Bonaguro RJ, Smith J, Tan CV, Zhou M, Goldowitz D,
            Deussing JM, Stewart AF, Wasserman WW, Holt RA, Simpson EM
  TITLE     Twenty-Seven Tamoxifen-Inducible iCre-Driver Mouse Strains for Eye
            and Brain; Including Seventeen Carrying a New Inducible-First
            Constitutive-Ready Allele.
  JOURNAL   Genetics. 2019 Feb 14. pii: genetics.119.301984. doi:
            10.1534/genetics.119.301984.
  PUBMED    30765420
REFERENCE   2 (bases 1 to 7463)
  AUTHORS   .
  TITLE     Direct Submission
  JOURNAL   Exported May 13, 2021 from SnapGene Server 1.1.58
            http://www.snapgene.com
FEATURES             Location/Qualifiers
     source          1..7463
                     /organism="synthetic DNA construct"
                     /mol_type="other DNA"
     primer_bind     complement(496..513)
                     /label=M13 Forward
                     /note="In lacZ gene. Also called M13-F20 or M13 (-21)
                     Forward"
     primer_bind     complement(496..512)
                     /label=M13 fwd
                     /note="common sequencing primer, one of multiple similar
                     variants"
     primer_bind     complement(611..628)
                     /label=L4440
                     /note="L4440 vector, forward primer"
     rep_origin      complement(782..1370)
                     /direction=LEFT
                     /label=ori
                     /note="high-copy-number ColE1/pMB1/pBR322/pUC origin of
                     replication"
     primer_bind     complement(862..881)
                     /label=pBR322ori-F
                     /note="pBR322 origin, forward primer"
     primer_bind     2741..2760
                     /label=CAT-R
                     /note="Chloramphenicol resistance gene, reverse primer"
     CDS             complement(3645..4505)
                     /codon_start=1
                     /gene="bla"
                     /product="beta-lactamase"
                     /label=AmpR
                     /note="confers resistance to ampicillin, carbenicillin, and
                     related antibiotics"
                     /translation="MSIQHFRVALIPFFAAFCLPVFAHPETLVKVKDAEDQLGARVGYI
                     ELDLNSGKILESFRPEERFPMMSTFKVLLCGAVLSRIDAGQEQLGRRIHYSQNDLVEYS
                     PVTEKHLTDGMTVRELCSAAITMSDNTAANLLLTTIGGPKELTAFLHNMGDHVTRLDRW
                     EPELNEAIPNDERDTTMPVAMATTLRKLLTGELLTLASRQQLIDWMEADKVAGPLLRSA
                     LPAGWFIADKSGAGERGSRGIIAALGPDGKPSRIVVIYTTGSQATMDERNRQIAEIGAS
                     LIKHW"
     primer_bind     4268..4287
                     /label=Amp-R
                     /note="Ampicillin resistance gene, reverse primer"
     promoter        complement(4506..4597)
                     /gene="bla"
                     /label=AmpR promoter
     primer_bind     4664..4683
                     /label=pENTR-R
                     /note="pENTR vectors, reverse primer"
ORIGIN
        1 ggtctcctat acgtctctta tacgacatca ccgatgggga acccagacgc tgagtacgta
       61 ttctaaatgc ataataaata ctgataacat cttatagttt gtattatatt ttgtattatc
      121 gttgacatgt ataattttga tatcaaaaac tgattttccc tttattattt tcgagattta
      181 ttttcttaat tctctttaac aaactagaaa tattgtatat acaaaaaatc ataaataata
      241 gatgaatagt ttaattatag gtgttcatca atcgaaaaag caacgtatct tatttaaagt
      301 gcgttgcttt tttctcattt ataaggttaa ataattctca tatatcaagc aaagtgacag
      361 gcgcccttaa atattctgac aaatgctctt tccctaaact ccccccataa aaaaacccgc
      421 cgaagcgggt ttttacgtta tttgcggatt aacgattact cgttatcaga accgcccagg
      481 gggcccgagc ttaagactgg ccgtcgtttt acaacacaga aagagtttgt agaaacgcaa
      541 aaaggccatc cgtcaggggc cttctgctta gtttgatgcc tggcagttcc ctactctcgc
      601 cttccgcttc ctcgctcact gactcgctgc gctcggtcgt tcggctgcgg cgagcggtat
      661 cagctcactc aaaggcggta atacggttat ccacagaatc aggggataac gcaggaaaga
      721 acatgtgagc aaaaggccag caaaaggcca ggaaccgtaa aaaggccgcg ttgctggcgt
      781 ttttccatag gctccgcccc cctgacgagc atcacaaaaa tcgacgctca agtcagaggt
      841 ggcgaaaccc gacaggacta taaagatacc aggcgtttcc ccctggaagc tccctcgtgc
      901 gctctcctgt tccgaccctg ccgcttaccg gatacctgtc cgcctttctc ccttcgggaa
      961 gcgtggcgct ttctcatagc tcacgctgta ggtatctcag ttcggtgtag gtcgttcgct
     1021 ccaagctggg ctgtgtgcac gaaccccccg ttcagcccga ccgctgcgcc ttatccggta
     1081 actatcgtct tgagtccaac ccggtaagac acgacttatc gccactggca gcagccactg
     1141 gtaacaggat tagcagagcg aggtatgtag gcggtgctac agagttcttg aagtggtggg
     1201 ctaactacgg ctacactaga agaacagtat ttggtatctg cgctctgctg aagccagtta
     1261 ccttcggaaa aagagttggt agctcttgat ccggcaaaca aaccaccgct ggtagcggtg
     1321 gtttttttgt ttgcaagcag cagattacgc gcagaaaaaa aggatctcaa gaagatcctt
     1381 tgatcttttc tacggggtct gacgctcagt ggaacgacgc gcgcgtaact cacgttaagg
     1441 gattttggtc atgagcttgc gccgtcccgt caagtcagcg taatgctctg cttaggtggc
     1501 ggtacttggg tcgatatcaa agtgcatcac ttcttcccgt atgcccaact ttgtatagag
     1561 agccactgcg ggatcgtcac cgtaatctgc ttgcacgtag atcacataag caccaagcgc
     1621 gttggcctca tgcttgagga gattgatgag cgcggtggca atgccctgcc tccggtgctc
     1681 gccggagact gcgagatcat agatatagat ctcactacgc ggctgctcaa acttgggcag
     1741 aacgtaagcc gcgagagcgc caacaaccgc ttcttggtcg aaggcagcaa gcgcgatgaa
     1801 tgtcttacta cggagcaagt tcccgaggta atcggagtcc ggctgatgtt gggagtaggt
     1861 ggctacgtca ccgaactcac gaccgaaaag atcaagagca gcccgcatgg atttgacttg
     1921 gtcagggccg agcctacatg tgcgaatgat gcccatactt gagccaccta actttgtttt
     1981 agggcgactg ccctgctgcg taacatcgtt gctgctccat aacatcaaac atcgacccac
     2041 ggcgtaacgc gcttgctgct tggatgcccg aggcatagac tgtacaaaaa aacagtcata
     2101 acaagccatg aaaaccgcca ctgcgccgtt accaccgctg cgttcggtca aggttctgga
     2161 ccagttgcgt gagcgcattt ttttttcctc ctcggcgttt acgccccgcc ctgccactca
     2221 tcgcagtact gttgtaattc attaagcatt ctgccgacat ggaagccatc acagacggca
     2281 tgatgaacct gaatcgccag cggcatcagc accttgtcgc cttgcgtata atatttgccc
     2341 atagtgaaaa cgggggcgaa gaagttgtcc atattggcca cgtttaaatc aaaactggtg
     2401 aaactcaccc agggattggc gctgacgaaa aacatattct caataaaccc tttagggaaa
     2461 taggccaggt tttcaccgta acacgccaca tcttgcgaat atatgtgtag aaactgccgg
     2521 aaatcgtcgt gtgcactcat ggaaaacggt gtaacaaggg tgaacactat cccatatcac
     2581 cagctcaccg tctttcattg ccatacggaa ctccggatga gcattcatca ggcgggcaag
     2641 aatgtgaata aaggccggat aaaacttgtg cttatttttc tttacggtct ttaaaaaggc
     2701 cgtaatatcc agctgaacgg tctggttata ggtacattga gcaactgact gaaatgcctc
     2761 aaaatgttct ttacgatgcc attgggatat atcaacggtg gtatatccag tgattttttt
     2821 ctccattttt ttttcctcct ttagaaaaac tcatcgagca tcaaatgaaa ctgcaattta
     2881 ttcatatcag gattatcaat accatatttt tgaaaaagcc gtttctgtaa tgaaggagaa
     2941 aactcaccga ggcagttcca taggatggca agatcctggt atcggtctgc gattccgact
     3001 cgtccaacat caatacaacc tattaatttc ccctcgtcaa aaataaggtt atcaagtgag
     3061 aaatcaccat gagtgacgac tgaatccggt gagaatggca aaagtttatg catttctttc
     3121 cagacttgtt caacaggcca gccattacgc tcgtcatcaa aatcactcgc atcaaccaaa
     3181 ccgttattca ttcgtgattg cgcctgagcg aggcgaaata cgcgatcgct gttaaaagga
     3241 caattacaaa caggtgcaca ctgccagcgc atcaacaata ttttcacctg aatcaggata
     3301 ttcttctaat acctggaacg ctgtttttcc ggggatcgca gtggtgagta accatgcatc
     3361 atcaggagta cggataaaat gcttgatggt cggaagtggc ataaattccg tcagccagtt
     3421 tagtctgacc atctcatctg taacatcatt ggcaacgcta cctttgccat gtttcagaaa
     3481 caactctggc gcatcgggct tcccatacaa gcgatagatt gtcgcacctg attgcccgac
     3541 attatcgcga gcccatttat acccatataa atcagcatcc atgttggaat ttaatcgcgg
     3601 cctcgacgtt tcccgttgaa tatggctcat ttttttttcc tcctttacca atgcttaatc
     3661 agtgaggcac ctatctcagc gatctgtcta tttcgttcat ccatagttgc ctgactcccc
     3721 gtcgtgtaga taactacgat acgggagggc ttaccatctg gccccagcgc tgcgatgata
     3781 ccgcgagaac cacgctcacc ggctccggat ttatcagcaa taaaccagcc agccggaagg
     3841 gccgagcgca gaagtggtcc tgcaacttta tccgcctcca tccagtctat taattgttgc
     3901 cgggaagcta gagtaagtag ttcgccagtt aatagtttgc gcaacgttgt tgccatcgct
     3961 acaggcatcg tggtgtcacg ctcgtcgttt ggtatggctt cattcagctc cggttcccaa
     4021 cgatcaaggc gagttacatg atcccccatg ttgtgcaaaa aagcggttag ctccttcggt
     4081 cctccgatcg ttgtcagaag taagttggcc gcagtgttat cactcatggt tatggcagca
     4141 ctgcataatt ctcttactgt catgccatcc gtaagatgct tttctgtgac tggtgagtac
     4201 tcaaccaagt cattctgaga atagtgtatg cggcgaccga gttgctcttg cccggcgtca
     4261 atacgggata ataccgcgcc acatagcaga actttaaaag tgctcatcat tggaaaacgt
     4321 tcttcggggc gaaaactctc aaggatctta ccgctgttga gatccagttc gatgtaaccc
     4381 actcgtgcac ccaactgatc ttcagcatct tttactttca ccagcgtttc tgggtgagca
     4441 aaaacaggaa ggcaaaatgc cgcaaaaaag ggaataaggg cgacacggaa atgttgaata
     4501 ctcatattct tcctttttca atattattga agcatttatc agggttattg tctcatgagc
     4561 ggatacatat ttgaatgtat ttagaaaaat aaacaaatag gggtcagtgt tacaaccaat
     4621 taaccaattc tgaacattat cgcgagccca tttatacctg aatatggctc ataacacccc
     4681 ttgtttgcct ggcggcagta gcgcggtggt cccacctgac cccatgccga actcagaagt
     4741 gaaacgccgt agcgccgatg gtagtgtggg gactccccat gcgagagtag ggaactgcca
     4801 ggcatcaaat aaaacgaaag gctcagtcga aagactgggc ctttcgcccg ggctaattag
     4861 gggggctgga tcgcttcgtg ttccccatcg gtgatgtcgt ataggaagca gtatacgaga
     4921 cctataggag acgtatatgg tcttcttttg gcgcgcccgg ctgcggcggc gatctagagg
     4981 gcaggcaggg gccaggggcc gggcacccgg ccggagtggg ggccgccccc ctgctcccgg
     5041 gccgcctctc cgctcgggcg ctcctggact ctcggaggga gtgagcctca ccgcgtactg
     5101 ccacccccag ccggcgccca ttcactttat ggcagaccag ggcgccccca gcccgccgcg
     5161 gcgagccgcg cgcgtcaggc cccgcccctt tccagctgtc ctgctggggc tccgcccttt
     5221 ccagctgtgg atctccaggc cccgcctttg agggaggggt ctggccggcg agacgccaag
     5281 aaccccgccc tctggccaat cagaagcgct cttcagcaac tcggccgcgc ccctccccac
     5341 gtggcagaga ccgcgctccg gctaggacgc ttaggcagag ccaagtgggc gagagtagag
     5401 tggtcccggt agccacgggt aaaagggatc ggctggcagc gaagtgggtt gggccgctac
     5461 cccgaggaaa gtggatcggc gccaggtggg aaggcgcacg gggccgccgg gtctcagcgc
     5521 tcagacttct ctgccactca agtttcgccg attttctcca cttgtcgctg tccgtctctc
     5581 ctcccttttg tctctgttcc aatcctccca cgtctcgcct ttctttcctc ttctttctcc
     5641 tcagccgctt cgctcctgct gtttaccatt ctccttcctc tgccacttta aaagactcat
     5701 ttctctttct ctctgctcct ctttcctcat atctttcctc ttcttcattt cccccttctt
     5761 ctccaaggaa ggtgacttcg tggagacagc agggtttgga atgatacaaa ccaaagtagt
     5821 attccaacgc tgccacgaac tgcaccatca ctgagtgaac ttggacgagt aactatcatc
     5881 tccctccccg cgcaaaacaa ttaagaggag gttcctgctg gatctcaggg cttgggctgg
     5941 gcactccaaa ggcattgcct ttcagtctgt acccttgtct tgcttaggct gtgctctccc
     6001 tccttcagca gggctggttt ctcgctggtg gtaccaggtt aagtcctgtg ggcaaggtgt
     6061 ggccttggtg cctgctggtt aggaatttgc aagggacagg acagatgacc aaggaacatc
     6121 ctggcagact gtgacttcgg ccctctctga cttaggcctc aatttccagg aaacaggctc
     6181 cttctcttct cccagttagg ctatgttgct tgggtgctcc gaagagccta agcccaggcc
     6241 agacactgtg gctcatgcct gtaatcccag cactttggga ggccgaggcg ggcggatcac
     6301 aaggtcagga gattgagacc accctggcta acacggtgaa accccatctc tactaaaaaa
     6361 tacaaaaaat tagccgggct tggtggcggg tgcctgtagt ctcagctact ggggaggctg
     6421 aggaagaaga atggcgtgaa cccaggaggc agagcttgca gtgagctgag atcgcgccac
     6481 tgcactccag actgggcgac agagcaagac tctgtctcaa aaaaaaaaaa aagagcctaa
     6541 gcccagtcac acaatatgcc cctaaggcaa atctgagcag tcatgtcttg actgttcagt
     6601 gactcccatt gcccttagga taaaggtcaa gctccctagc ctggcataca agaccttcag
     6661 gacctgacct tgtcttcatc tccaatttcc tagtagtgtc ctgcacacct ctggcccttc
     6721 ctgtgaaagt aacccatctt tatattgtca attcctactc ctccaatgtt ccactcaagt
     6781 cttattttct ctgggaagcc ttttctgaac tctcagttta gccccttgct ctcatgaccc
     6841 tcagtgtata ccttctatta caccacccac catattgaag ggatcagctt atgtgttgtc
     6901 tgctatgata ataaaattta ggagggtaag gaccatgtct gttattccca ggcataatgt
     6961 agaatctcaa taaatgtcac actgaaatct atgaggaaga tgttctgcct ggtaagatga
     7021 tgattagtgg ttaggaggga ctagggaatt gtcatctctc tcctccccat ctctattgca
     7081 caatcacatg cttttagaat gatgaatttc tggaggtatg tagaagtaga tattggcgag
     7141 cagaaatttt tggcccactt agaggatttt ccaatcggct ttccaggacc tctcaatctg
     7201 agacaggccc aggacaccaa ctctcagttt tcaaatgaag aggaaaatgg ctttgaggta
     7261 atgtggaaag aggtgctatg atggtatatc ctctttccct gactctcttt gggtgataga
     7321 ggctagatcc tcagctggac ccaccgacca gaagcccaat gtgcaggtgt aggaagttac
     7381 tgaggggttc ttcacgtctg atatctgatg ggtgctttac actagagcat cgtggccagg
     7441 tggccggccc cgaagacact ata
//
