[The description below was written by a language model from this plasmid's Addgene catalogue record and the feature table of its GenBank file.]
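Description:
pEMS1920 is a high-copy bacterial cloning plasmid from the Pleiades Promoter Project that serves as a storage and source vector for Ple253, a human PITX3 MiniPromoter. The backbone is pJ348, and the plasmid was commercially synthesized rather than assembled by conventional cloning; the record lists the cloning method as unknown. The held sequence record is a 7,463 bp circular construct. It is propagated in E. coli using a ColE1/pUC-type high-copy origin of replication and is selected with ampicillin through a beta-lactamase (bla) gene driven by its own AmpR promoter.

The payload is the 2,484 bp Ple253 element, a compact synthetic regulatory sequence designed from human PITX3 genomic regions. MiniPromoters of this kind are intended to reproduce the restricted expression pattern of the source gene in a fragment small enough to be moved into expression vectors or knock-in alleles. The feature table does not annotate the insert itself: it marks only the origin, the ampicillin resistance cassette and several standard primer-binding sites (M13 forward, L4440, pBR322ori-F, CAT-R, Amp-R, pENTR-R). The position of Ple253 therefore cannot be read from it, and a substantial part of the plasmid remains uncharacterised in the record. No reporter, recombinase or other coding sequence downstream of the MiniPromoter is annotated, so the plasmid appears to carry the promoter alone rather than a complete expression cassette.

The associated publication describes tamoxifen-inducible iCre driver mouse strains for eye and brain. This suggests the plasmid supplied the PITX3 MiniPromoter for subcloning into such driver constructs, although the record does not state this use explicitly.
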