Addgene plasmid #82562: pEMS1920
Purpose: High copy number plasmid containing Ple253 (PITX3 MiniPromoter) insert.
Depositing lab: Elizabeth Simpson. Depositing organization: University of British Columbia. Publication: Twenty-Seven Tamoxifen-Inducible iCre-Driver Mouse Strains for Eye and Brain; Including Seventeen Carrying a New Inducible-First Constitutive-Ready Allele. Korecki AJ, Hickmott JW, Lam SL, Dreolini L, Mathelier A, Baker O, Kuehne C, Bonaguro RJ, Smith J, Tan CV, Zhou M, Goldowitz D, Deussing JM, Stewart AF, Wasserman WW, Holt RA, Simpson EM. Genetics. 2019 Feb 14. pii: genetics.119.301984. doi: 10.1534/genetics.119.301984. PubMed 30765420.
Backbone
  Vector backbone: pJ348
  Vector type: Pleiades Promoter Project [sic, Pleaides Plieades]
Growth in bacteria
  Bacterial resistance: Ampicillin, 100 μg/mL
  Growth temperature: 37°C
  Growth strain: DH5alpha
  Copy number: High Copy
Gene/Insert
  Gene/Insert name: Ple253 (alt name: PITX3 MiniPromoter)
  Species: H. sapiens (human)
  Insert size (bp): 2484
  Cloning method: Unknown
  Sequencing primers: 5′ M13-F20; 3′ rrnB-T1-term-F (5'-ACGAAAGGCTCAGTCGAAAG-3')
Resource information
  A portion of this plasmid was derived from a plasmid made by: Plasmid commercially synthesized by DNA2.0
Terms and licenses: Academic/Nonprofit Terms; Industry Terms
How to cite: pEMS1920 was a gift from Elizabeth Simpson (Addgene plasmid # 82562 ; http://n2t.net/addgene:82562 ; RRID:Addgene_82562)
