>Addgene plasmid #82562 | pEMS1920 | addgene partial sequence | sequence record 159130 | rrnB-T1-term-F 5'-ACGAAAGGCTCAGTCGAAAG-3'
ATTAGGGGGGCTGGATCGCTTCGTGTTCCCCATCGGTGATGTCGTATAGGAAGCAGTATACGAGACCTAT
AGGAGACGTATATGGTCTTCTTTTGGCGCGCCCGGCTGCGGCGGCGATCTAGAGGGCAGGCAGGGGCCAG
GGGCCGGGCACCCGGCCGGAGTGGGGGCCGCCCCCCTGCTCCCGGGCCGCCTCTCCGCTCGGGCGCTCCT
GGACTCTCGGAGGGAGTGAGCCTCACCGCGTACTGCCACCCCCAGCCGGCGCCCATTCACTTTATGGCAG
ACCAGGGCGCCCCCAGCCCGCCGCGGCGAGCCGCGCGCGTCAGGCCCCGCCCCTTTCCAGCTGTCCTGCT
GGGGCTCCGCCCTTTCCAGCTGTGGATCTCCAGGCCCCGCCTTTGAGGGAGGGGTCTGGCCGGCGAGACG
CCAAGAACCCCGCCCTCTGGCCAATCAGAAGCGCTCTTCAGCAACTCGGCCGCGCCCCTCCCCACGTGGC
AGAGACCGCGCTCCGGCTAGGACGCTTAGGCAGAGCCAAGTGGGCGAGAGTAGAGTGGTCCCGGTAGCCA
CGGGTAAAAGGGATCGGCTGGCAGCGAAGTGGGTTGGGCCGCTACCCCGAGGAAAGTGGATCGGCGCCAG
GTGGGAAGGCGCACGGGGCCGCCGGGTCTCAGCGCTCAGACTTCTCTGCCACTCAAGTTTCGCCGATTTT
CTCCACTTGTCGCTGTCCGTCTCTCCTCCCTTTTGTCTCTGTTCCAATCCTCCCACGTCTCGCCTTTCTT
TCCTCTTCTTTCTCCTCAGCCGCTTCGCTCCTGCTGTTT
