>Addgene plasmid #82562 | pEMS1920 | addgene partial sequence | sequence record 159131 | M13-F20 5'-TGTAAAACGACGGCCAGT-3'
ACGAGTAATCGTTAATCCGCAAATAACGTAAAAACCCGCTTCGGCGGGTTTTTTTATGGGGGGAGTTTAG
GGAAAGAGCATTTGTCAGAATATTTAAGGGCGCCTGTCACTTTGCTTGATATATGAGAATTATTTAACCT
TATAAATGAGAAAAAAGCAACGCACTTTAAATAAGATACGTTGCTTTTTCGATTGATGAACACCTATAAT
TAAACTATTCATCTATTATTTATGATTTTTTGTATATACAATATTTCTAGTTTGTTAAAGAGAATTAAGA
AAATAAATCTCGAAAATAATAAAGGGAAAATCAGTTTTTGATATCAAAATTATACATGTCAACGATAATA
CAAAATATAATACAAACTATAAGATGTTATCAGTATTTATTATGCATTTAGAATACGTACTCAGCGTCTG
GGTTCCCCATCGGTGATGTCGTATAAGAGACGTATAGGAGACCTATAGTGTCTTCGGGGCCGGCCACCTG
GCCACGATGCTCTAGTGTAAAGCACCCATCAGATATCAGACGTGAAGAACCCCTCAGTAACTTCCTACAC
CTGCACATTGGGCTTCTGGTCGGTGGGTCCAGCTGAGGATCTAGCCTCTATCACCCAAAGAGAGTCAGGG
AAAGAGGATATACCATCATAGCACCTCTTTCCACATTACCTCAAAGCCATTTTCCTCTTCATTTGAAAAC
TGAGAGTTGGTGTCCTGGGCCTGTCTCAGATTGAGAGGTCCTGGAAAGCCGATTGGAAAATCCTCTAAGT
GGGCCAAAAATTTCTGCTCGCCAATATCTACTTCTACATACCTCCAGAAATTCATCATTCTAAAAGCATG
TGATTGTGCAATAGAGATGGGGAGGAGAGAGATGACAATTCCCTAGTCCCTCCTAACCACTAATCATCAT
CTTACCAGG
